Addgene plasmid #147737: pAc5.1B-MS2_V
Purpose: (Empty Backbone) Insect Expression vector
Depositing lab: Elisa Izaurralde. Depositing organization: Max Planck Institute for Developmental Biology.
Backbone
  Vector backbone: Unknown
  Vector type: Insect Expression
Growth in bacteria
  Bacterial resistance: Ampicillin, 100 μg/mL
  Growth temperature: 37°C
  Growth strain: DH5alpha
  Copy number: Low Copy
Gene/Insert
  Gene/Insert name: None
Terms and licenses: Academic/Nonprofit Terms; Industry Terms: Not Available to Industry
Depositor comments: Plasmids from this collection were made available to the research community and donated after the lab closed. Please note that the sequence provided by the depositing laboratory may be theoretical/predicted or based on Sanger sequencing results. There may be discrepancies between sequencing results obtained by Addgene and the depositor sequence. If an Addgene verified sequence is not available, please contact before placing your order to request that our lab fully sequence the plasmid.
How to cite: pAc5.1B-MS2_V was a gift from Elisa Izaurralde (Addgene plasmid # 147737 ; http://n2t.net/addgene:147737 ; RRID:Addgene_147737)
