[The description below was written by a language model from this plasmid's Addgene catalogue record and pLannotate feature annotations shown in this document.]
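Description:
pAc5.1B-MS2_V is an empty-backbone insect expression vector of about 5.7 kb, intended for transfection into Drosophila-derived cells. The catalogue entry lists the parental backbone as unknown, although the name and layout point to a pAc5.1-type plasmid. It is maintained in E. coli through a ColE1/pUC-family origin of replication and selected with ampicillin via a β-lactamase gene driven by its own bla promoter. The annotation describes the origin as high-copy, whereas the repository entry records the plasmid as low copy. Short fragments annotated as a tetracycline resistance gene and SV40 large T antigen appear to be non-functional backbone remnants next to the polyadenylation region. No marker for selection in insect cells is annotated.

The expression cassette is driven by the Drosophila melanogaster actin 5C promoter, a strong constitutive promoter in fly cell lines. It is followed by the coding sequence of the bacteriophage MS2 coat protein, then a V5 epitope tag a short distance downstream, and an SV40 polyadenylation signal. The gap between MS2 and V5 is presumably where a gene of interest would be inserted, but the record does not describe a cloning site and no insert is present. The resulting product would be an MS2 coat protein fusion detectable through V5.

Because the MS2 coat protein binds a specific RNA stem-loop, such fusions are typically used in tethering assays, where a protein is artificially recruited to a reporter mRNA carrying MS2 binding sites to test its effect on translation or stability. The record itself states the purpose only as insect expression. The empty vector would express MS2-V5 alone, which could serve as a negative control.
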