Features (pLannotate 1.2.2; 9 found; start..end, strand, type, name):
     56..2565    +  promoter       Ac5 promoter: Drosophila melanogaster actin 5C promoter
   2589..2975    +  CDS            MS2: bacteriophage MS2 coat protein binds to a specific stem-loop structure in the viral RNA (Peabody, 1993)
   3045..3086    +  CDS            V5 tag: epitope tag from simian virus 5
   3186..3320    -  polyA_signal   SV40 poly(A) signal: SV40 polyadenylation signal
   3343..3427    -  CDS            large T antigen (fragment): large T antigen from SV40 (simian virus 40)
   3428..3875    +  CDS            TcR (fragment): tetracycline efflux protein; tet; confers resistance to tetracycline
   3921..4509    -  rep_origin     ori: high-copy-number ColE1/pMB1/pBR322/pUC origin of replication
   4680..5540    -  CDS            AmpR: β-lactamase; bla; confers resistance to ampicillin, carbenicillin, and related antibiotics
   5541..5645    -  promoter       AmpR promoter: bla
>Addgene plasmid #147737 | pAc5.1B-MS2_V | addgene full sequence | sequence record 357450 | Addgene NGS Result
CTTCAAGAATTAATTCTATATTCTAAAAACACAAATGATACTTCTAAAAAAAAATCATGAATGGCATCAA
CTCTGAATCAAATCTTTGCAGATGCACCTACTTCTCATTTCCACTGTCACATCATTTTTCCAGATCTCGC
TGCCTGTTATGTGGCCCACAAACCAAGACACGTTTTATGGCCATTAAAGCTGGCTGATCGTCGCCAAACA
CCAAATACATAATGAATATGTACACATTCGAGAAAGAAGCGATCAAAGAAGCGTCTTCGGGCGGAGTAGG
AGAATGCGGAGGAGAAGGAGAACGAGCTGATCTAGTATCTCTCCACAATCCAATGCCAACTGACCAACTG
GCCATATTCGGAGCAATTTGAAGCCAATTTCCATCGCCTGGCGATCGCTCCATTCTTGGCTATATGTTTT
TCACCGTTACCCGGGGCCATTTTCAAAGACTCGTCGGCAAGATAAGATTGTGTCACTCGCTGTCTCTCTT
CATTTGTCGAAGAATGCTGAGGAATTTCGCGATGACGTCGGCGAGTATTTTGAAGAATGAGAATAATTTG
TATTTATACGAAAATCAGTTAGTGGAATTTTCTACAAAAACATGTTATCTATAGATAATTTTGTTGCAAA
ATATGTTGACTATGACAAAGATTGTATGTATATACCTTTAATGTATTCTCATTTTCTTATGTATTTATAA
TGGCAATGATGATACTGATGATATTTTAAGATGATGCCAGACCAAAAGGCTTGAATTTCTGCGTCTTTTG
CCGAACGCAGTGCATGTGCAATTGTTGTTTTTTGGAATATTCAATTTTCGGACTGTCCGCTTTGATTTCA
GTTTCTTGGCTTATTCAAAAAGCAAAGTAAAGCCAAAAAAGCGAGATGGCAATACCAAATGCGGCAAAAC
GGTAGTGGAAGGAAAGGGGTGCGGGGCAGCGGAAGGAAGGGTGGGGCGGGGCGTGGCGGGGTCTGTGGCT
GGGCGCGACGTCACCGACGTTGGAGCCACTCCTTTGACCATGTGTGCGTGTGTGTATTATTCGTGTCTCG
CCACTCGCCGGTTGTTTTTTTCTTTTTATGCTGCGCTCTCTCTAGCGCCATCTCGCTTACGCATGCTCAA
CGCACCGCATGTTGCCGTTTCCTTTTATGCGTCATTTTGGCTCGAAATAGGCAATTATTTAAACAAAGAT
TAGTCAACGAAAACGCTAAAATAAATAAGTCTACAATATGGTTACTTATTGCCATGTGTGTGCAGCCAAC
GATAGCAACAAAAGCAACAACACAGGTGGCTTTCCCTCTTTCACTTTTTGTTTGCAAGCCGCGTGCGAGC
AAGACGGCACGACCGGCAAACGCAATTACGCTGACAAAGAGCAGACGAAGTTTTGGCGAAAAACATCAAG
GCGCCTGATACGAATGCATTTGCAATAACAATTGCGATATTTAATATTGTTTATGAAGCTGTTTGACTTC
AAAACACACAAAAAAAAAAATAAAACAAATTATTTGAAAGAGAATTAGGAATCGGACGCTTATCGTTAGG
GTAACAACAAGAAATGCTTACTGAGTCACAGCCTCTGGAAAACTGCCGCAAGCCAGAGAGAGAGAGAAAA
AGAGGGAGAGCAGCTTAGACCGCATGTGCTTGTGTGTGAGGCGTCTCTCTCTTCGTCTCTGTTGCGCAAA
CGCATAGACTGCACTGAAAAAATCGATTACCTATTTTTTATGAATGAATATTTGCACTATTACTATTCAA
AACTATTAAGATAGCAATCACATTCAATAGCCAAATACTATACCACCTGAGCGATGCAACGAAATGATCA
ATTTGAGCAAAAATGCTGCATATTTAGGACGGCATCATTATAGAAATGCTTCTTGCTGTGTACTTTTCTC
TCGTCTGGCAGCTGTTTCGCCGTTATTGTTAAAACCGGCTTAAGTTAGGTGTGTTTTCTACGACTAGTGA
ATGCCCTACTAGAAGATGTGTGTTGCACAAAATGTCCCTGGAATAACCAATTTGAAGTGCAGATAGCAGT
AAACGTAAGCTAATATGAATATTATTTAACTGTAATGTTTTAATATCGCTGGACATTACTAATAAACCCA
CTATAAACACATGTACATATGTATGTTTTGGCATACAATGAGTAGTTGGGGAAAAAATGTGTAAAAGCAC
CGTGACCATCACAGCATAAAGATAACCAGCTGAAGTATCGAATATGAGTAACCCCCAAATTGAATCACAT
GCCGCAACTGATAGGACCCATGGAAGTACACTCTTCATGGCGATATACAAGACACACACAAGCACGAACA
CCCAGTTGCGGAGGAAATTCTCCGTAAATGAAAACCCAATCGGCGAACAATTCATACCCATATATGGTAA
AAGTTTTGAACGCGACTTGAGAGCGGAGAGCATTGCGGCTGATAAGGTTTTAGCGCTAAGCGGGCTTTAT
AAAACGGGCTGCGGGACCAGTTTTCATATCACTACCGTTTGAGTTCTTGTGCTGTGTGGATACTCCTCCC
GACACAAAGCCGCTCCATCAGCCAGCAGTCGTCTAATCCAGAGACCCCGGATCGGGGTACCCAACATGGC
TTCTAACTTTACTCAGTTCGTTCTCGTCGACAATGGCGGAACTGGCGACGTGACTGTCGCCCCAAGCAAC
TTCGCTAACGGGGTCGCTGAATGGATCAGCTCTAACTCGCGATCACAGGCTTACAAAGTAACCTGTAGCG
TTCGTCAGAGCTCTGCGCAGAATCGCAAATACACCATCAAAGTCGAGGTGCCTAAAGTGGCAACCCAGAC
TGTTGGTGGTGAAGAGCTTCCTGTAGCCGGATGGAGATCTTACTTAAATATGGAACTAACCATTCCAATT
TTCGCCACGAATTCCGACTGCGAGCTTATTGTTAAGGCAATGCAAGGTCTCCTAAAAGATGGAAACCCGA
TTCCCTCGGCCATCGCGGCCAACTCCGGCATCTACCCAAGCTTGAATTCTGCAGATATCCAGCACAGTGG
CGGCCGCTCGAGTCTAGAGGGCCCGCGGTTCGAAGGTAAGCCTATCCCTAACCCTCTCCTCGGTCTCGAT
TCTACGCGTACCGGTCATCATCACCATCACCATTGAGTTTAAACCCGCTGATCAGCCTCGACTGTGCCTT
CTAAGGCCTGAGCTCGCTGATCAGCCTCGATCGAGGATCCAGACATGATAAGATACATTGATGAGTTTGG
ACAAACCACAACTAGAATGCAGTGAAAAAAATGCTTTATTTGTGAAATTTGTGATGCTATTGCTTTATTT
GTAACCATTATAAGCTGCAATAAACAAGTTAACAACAACAATTGCATTCATTTTATGTTTCAGGTTCAGG
GGGAGGTGTGGGAGGTTTTTTAAAGCAAGTAAAACCTCTACAAATGTGGTATGGCTGATTATGATCAGTC
GACCGATGCCCTTGAGAGCCTTCAACCCAGTCAGCTCCTTCCGGTGGGCGCGGGGCATGACTATCGTCGC
CGCACTTATGACTGTCTTCTTTATCATGCAACTCGTAGGACAGGTGCCGGCAGCGCTCTGGGTCATTTTC
GGCGAGGACCGCTTTCGCTGGAGCGCGACGATGATCGGCCTGTCGCTTGCGGTATTCGGAATCTTGCACG
CCCTCGCTCAAGCCTTCGTCACTGGTCCCGCCACCAAACGTTTCGGCGAGAAGCAGGCCATTATCGCCGG
CATGGCGGCCGACGCGCTGGGCTACGTCTTGCTGGCGTTCGCGACGCGAGGCTGGATGGCCTTCCCCATT
ATGATTCTTCTCGCTTCCGGCGGCATCGGGATGCCCGCGTTGCAGGCCATGCTGTCCAGGCAGGTAGATG
ACGACCATCAGGGACAGCTTCAAGGCCAGCAAAAGGCCAGGAACCGTAAAAAGGCCGCGTTGCTGGCGTT
TTTCCATAGGCTCCGCCCCCCTGACGAGCATCACAAAAATCGACGCTCAAGTCAGAGGTGGCGAAACCCG
ACAGGACTATAAAGATACCAGGCGTTTCCCCCTGGAAGCTCCCTCGTGCGCTCTCCTGTTCCGACCCTGC
CGCTTACCGGATACCTGTCCGCCTTTCTCCCTTCGGGAAGCGTGGCGCTTTCTCATAGCTCACGCTGTAG
GTATCTCAGTTCGGTGTAGGTCGTTCGCTCCAAGCTGGGCTGTGTGCACGAACCCCCCGTTCAGCCCGAC
CGCTGCGCCTTATCCGGTAACTATCGTCTTGAGTCCAACCCGGTAAGACACGACTTATCGCCACTGGCAG
CAGCCACTGGTAACAGGATTAGCAGAGCGAGGTATGTAGGCGGTGCTACAGAGTTCTTGAAGTGGTGGCC
TAACTACGGCTACACTAGAAGGACAGTATTTGGTATCTGCGCTCTGCTGAAGCCAGTTACCTTCGGAAAA
AGAGTTGGTAGCTCTTGATCCGGCAAACAAACCACCGCTGGTAGCGGTGGTTTTTTTGTTTGCAAGCAGC
AGATTACGCGCAGAAAAAAAGGATCTCAAGAAGATCCTTTGATCTTTTCTACGGGGTCTGACGCTCAGTG
GAACGAAAACTCACGTTAAGGGATTTTGGTCATGAGATTATCAAAAAGGATCTTCACCTAGATCCTTTTA
AATTAAAAATGAAGTTTTAAATCAATCTAAAGTATATATGAGTAAACTTGGTCTGACAGTTACCAATGCT
TAATCAGTGAGGCACCTATCTCAGCGATCTGTCTATTTCGTTCATCCATAGTTGCCTGACTCCCCGTCGT
GTAGATAACTACGATACGGGAGGGCTTACCATCTGGCCCCAGTGCTGCAATGATACCGCGAGACCCACGC
TCACCGGCTCCAGATTTATCAGCAATAAACCAGCCAGCCGGAAGGGCCGAGCGCAGAAGTGGTCCTGCAA
CTTTATCCGCCTCCATCCAGTCTATTAATTGTTGCCGGGAAGCTAGAGTAAGTAGTTCGCCAGTTAATAG
TTTGCGCAACGTTGTTGCCATTGCTGCAGGCATCGTGGTGTCACGCTCGTCGTTTGGTATGGCTTCATTC
AGCTCCGGTTCCCAACGATCAAGGCGAGTTACATGATCCCCCATGTTGTGCAAAAAAGCGGTTAGCTCCT
TCGGTCCTCCGATCGTTGTCAGAAGTAAGTTGGCCGCAGTGTTATCACTCATGGTTATGGCAGCACTGCA
TAATTCTCTTACTGTCATGCCATCCGTAAGATGCTTTTCTGTGACTGGTGAGTACTCAACCAAGTCATTC
TGAGAATAGTGTATGCGGCGACCGAGTTGCTCTTGCCCGGCGTCAACACGGGATAATACCGCGCCACATA
GCAGAACTTTAAAAGTGCTCATCATTGGAAAACGTTCTTCGGGGCGAAAACTCTCAAGGATCTTACCGCT
GTTGAGATCCAGTTCGATGTAACCCACTCGTGCACCCAACTGATCTTCAGCATCTTTTACTTTCACCAGC
GTTTCTGGGTGAGCAAAAACAGGAAGGCAAAATGCCGCAAAAAAGGGAATAAGGGCGACACGGAAATGTT
GAATACTCATACTCTTCCTTTTTCAATATTATTGAAGCATTTATCAGGGTTATTGTCTCATGAGCGGATA
CATATTTGAATGTATTTAGAAAAATAAACAAATAGGGGTTCCGCGCACATTTCCCCGAAAAGTGCCACCT
GACGTCTAAGAAACCATTATTATCATGACATTAACCTATAAAAATAGGCGTATCACGAGGCCCTTTCGT
